>Addgene plasmid #109356 | pEM705 Gsq | depositor full sequence | sequence record 206217 | pEM705 Gsq sequence 7158 bps
AAGCTTAATAAACACGGAAGGAGACAATACCGGAAGGAACCCGCGCTATGACGGCAATAAAAAGACAGAA
TAAAACGCACGGGTGTTGGGTCGTTTGTTCATAAACGCGGGGTTCGGTCCCAGGGCTGGCACTCTGTCGA
TACCCCACCGAGACCCCATTGGGGCCAATACGCCCGCGTTTCTTCCTTTTCCCCACCCCACCCCCCAAGT
TCGGGTGAAGGCCCAGGGCTCGCAGCCAACGTCGGGGCGGCAGGCCCTGCCATAGCCACTGGCCCCGTGG
GTTAGGGACGGGGTCCCCCATTCGAGAATAAATAACTTCGTATAAAGTATCCTATACGAAGTTATCACCA
TGACCGAGTACAAGCCCACGGTGCGCCTCGCCACCCGCGACGACGTCCCCCGGGCCGTACGCACCCTCGC
CGCCGCGTTCGCCGACTACCCCGCCACGCGCCACACCGTCGACCCGGACCGCCACATCGAGCGGGTCACC
GAGCTGCAAGAACTCTTCCTCACGCGCGTCGGGCTCGACATCGGCAAGGTGTGGGTCGCGGACGACGGCG
CCGCGGTGGCGGTCTGGACCACGCCGGAGAGCGTCGAAGCGGGGGCGGTGTTCGCCGAGATCGGCCCGCG
CATGGCCGAGTTGAGCGGTTCCCGGCTGGCCGCGCAGCAACAGATGGAAGGCCTCCTGGCGCCGCACCGG
CCCAAGGAGCCCGCGTGGTTCCTGGCCACCGTCGGCGTCTCGCCCGACCACCAGGGCAAGGGTCTGGGCA
GCGCCGTCGTGCTCCCCGGAGTGGAGGCGGCCGAGCGCGCCGGGGTGCCCGCCTTCCTGGAGACCTCCGC
GCCCCGCAACCTCCCCTTCTACGAGCGGCTCGGCTTCACCGTCACCGCCGACGTCGAGGTGCCCGAAGGA
CCGCGCACCTGGTGCATGACCCGCAAGCCCGGTGCCTGACGCCCGCCCCACGACCCGCAGCGCCCGACCG
AAAGGAGCGCACGACCCCATGGCTCCGACCGAAGCCGACCCGGGCGGCCCCGCCGACCCCGCACCCGCCC
CCGAGGCCCACCGACTCTAGAGCTCGCTGATCAGCCTCGACTGTGCCTTCTAGTTGCCAGCCATCTGTTG
TTTGCCCCTCCCCCGTGCCTTCCTTGACCCTGGAAGGTGCCACTCCCACTGTCCTTTCCTAATAAAATGA
GGAAATTGCATCGCATTGTCTGAGTAGGTGTCATTCTATTCTGGGGGGTGGGGTGGGGCAGGACAGCAAG
GGGGAGGATTGGGAAGACAATAGCACTAGTTATTAATAGTAATCAATTACGGGGTCATTAGTTCATAGCC
CATATATGGAGTTCCGCGTTACATAACTTACGGTAAATGGCCCGCCTGGCTGACCGCCCAACGACCCCCG
CCCATTGACGTCAATAATGACGTATGTTCCCATAGTAACGCCAATAGGGACTTTCCATTGACGTCAATGG
GTGGAGTATTTACGGTAAACTGCCCACTTGGCAGTACATCAAGTGTATCATATGCCAAGTACGCCCCCTA
TTGACGTCAATGACGGTAAATGGCCCGCCTGGCATTATGCCCAGTACATGACCTTATGGGACTTTCCTAC
TTGGCAGTACATCTACGTATTAGTCATCGCTATTACCATGGTCGAGGTGAGCCCCACGTTCTGCTTCACT
CTCCCCATCTCCCCCCCCTCCCCACCCCCAATTTTGTATTTATTTATTTTTTAATTATTTTGTGCAGCGA
TGGGGGCGGGGGGGGGGGGGGGGCGCGCGCCAGGCGGGGCGGGGCGGGGCGAGGGGCGGGGCGGGGCGAG
GCGGAGAGGTGCGGCGGCAGCCAATCAGAGCGGCGCGCTCCGAAAGTTTCCTTTTATGGCGAGGCGGCGG
CGGCGGCGGCCCTATAAAAAGCGAAGCGCGCGGCGGGCGGGAGTCGCTGCGCGCTGCCTTCGCCCCGTGC
CCCGCTCCGCCGCCGCCTCGCGCCGCCCGCCCCGGCTCTGACTGACCGCGTTACTCCCACAGGTGAGCGG
GCGGGACGGCCCTTCTCCTCCGGGCTGTAATTAGCGCTTGGTTTAATGACGGCTTGTTTCTTTTCTGTGG
CTGCGTGAAAGCCTTGAGGGGCTCCGGGAGGGCCCTTTGTGCGGGGGGAGCGGCTCGGGGGGTGCGTGCG
TGTGTGTGTGCGTGGGGAGCGCCGCGTGCGGCTCCGCGCTGCCCGGCGGCTGTGAGCGCTGCGGGCGCGG
CGCGGGGCTTTGTGCGCTCCGCAGTGTGCGCGAGGGGAGCGCGGCCGGGGGCGGTGCCCCGCGGTGCGGG
GGGGGCTGCGAGGGGAACAAAGGCTGCGTGCGGGGTGTGTGCGTGGGGGGGTGAGCAGGGGGTGTGGGCG
CGTCGGTCGGGCTGCAACCCCCCCTGCACCCCCCTCCCCGAGTTGCTGAGCACGGCCCGGCTTCGGGTGC
GGGGCTCCGTACGGGGCGTGGCGCGGGGCTCGCCGTGCCGGGCGGGGGGTGGCGGCAGGTGGGGGTGCCG
GGCGGGGCGGGGCCGCCTCGGGCCGGGGAGGGCTCGGGGGAGGGGCGCGGCGGCCCCCGGAGCGCCGGCG
GCTGTCGAGGCGCGGCGAGCCGCAGCCATTGCCTTTTATGGTAATCGTGCGAGAGGGCGCAGGGACTTCC
TTTGTCCCAAATCTGTGCGGAGCCGAAATCTGGGAGGCGCCGCCGCACCCCCTCTAGCGGGCGCGGGGCG
AAGCGGTGCGGCGCCGGCAGGAAGGAAATGGGCGGGGAGGGCCTTCGTGCGTCGCCGCGCCGCCGTCCCC
TTCTCCCTCTCCAGCCTCGGGGCTGTCCGCGGGGGGACGGCTGCCTTCGGGGGGGACGGGGCAGGGCGGG
GTTCGGCTTCTGGCGTGTGACCGGCGGCTCTAGAGCCTCTGCTAACCATGTTCATGCCTTCTTCTTTTTC
CTACAGCTCCTGGGCAACGTGCTGGTTATTGTGCTGTCTCATCATTTTGGCAAAGAATTGCTCGACCACC
GGCGCGCCACCATGGGCTGCCTCGGGAACAGTAAGACCGAGGACCAGCGCAACGAGGAGAAGGCGCAGCG
TGAGGCCAACAAAAAGATCGAGAAGCAGCTGCAGAAGGACAAGCAGGTCTACCGGGCCACGCACCGCCTG
CTGCTGCTGGGTGCTGGAGAATCTGGTAAAAGCACCATTGTGAAGCAGATGAGGATCCTGCATGTTAATG
GGTTTAATGGAGAGGGCGGCGAAGAGGACCCGCAGGCTGCAAGGAGCAACAGCGATGGTGAGAAGGCAAC
CAAAGTGCAGGACATCAAAAACAACCTGAAAGAGGCGATTGAAACCATTGTGGCCGCCATGAGCAACCTG
GTGCCCCCCGTGGAGCTGGCCAACCCCGAGAACCAGTTCAGAGTGGACTACATTCTGAGTGTGATGAACG
TGCCTGACTTTGACTTCCCTCCCGAATTCTATGAGCATGCCAAGGCTCTGTGGGAGGATGAAGGAGTGCG
TGCCTGCTACGAACGCTCCAACGAGTACCAGCTGATTGACTGTGCCCAGTACTTCCTGGACAAGATCGAC
GTGATCAAGCAGGCTGACTATGTGCCGAGCGATCAGGACCTGCTTCGCTGCCGTGTCCTGACTTCTGGAA
TCTTTGAGACCAAGTTCCAGGTGGACAAAGTCAACTTCCACATGTTTGACGTGGGTGGCCAGCGCGATGA
ACGCCGCAAGTGGATCCAGTGCTTCAACGATGTGACTGCCATCATCTTCGTGGTGGCCAGCAGCAGCTAC
AACATGGTCATCCGGGAGGACAACCAGACCAACCGCCTGCAGGAGGCTCTGAACCTCTTCAAGAGCATCT
GGAACAACAGATGGCTGCGCACCATCTCTGTGATCCTGTTCCTCAACAAGCAAGATCTGCTCGCTGAGAA
AGTCCTTGCTGGGAAATCGAAGATTGAGGACTACTTTCCAGAATTTGCTCGCTACACTACTCCTGAGGAT
GCTACTCCCGAGCCCGGAGAGGACCCACGCGTGACCCGGGCCAAGTACTTCATTCGAGATGAGTTTCTGA
GGATCAGCACTGCCAGTGGAGATGGGCGTCACTACTGCTACCCTCATTTCACCTGCGCTGTGGACACTGA
GAACATCCGCCGTGTGTTCAACGACTGCCGTGACACCATCCTCCAGTTGAACCTGAAGGAGTACAATCTG
GTCTGACTCGAGGCGGCCGCAATTCACTCCTCAGGTGCAGGCTGCCTATCAGAAGGTGGTGGCTGGTGTG
GCCAATGCCCTGGCTCACAAATACCACTGAGATCTTTTTCCCTCTGCCAAAAATTATGGGGACATCATGA
AGCCCCTTGAGCATCTGACTTCTGGCTAATAAAGGAAATTTATTTTCATTGCAATAGTGTGTTGGAATTT
TTTGTGTCTCTCACTCGGAAGGACATATGGGAGGGCAAATCATTTAAAACATCAGAATGAGTATTTGGTT
TAGAGTTTGGCAACATATGCCCATATGCTGGCTGCCATGAACAAAGGTTGGCTATAAAGAGGTCATCAGT
ATATGAAACAGCCCCCTGCTGTCCATTCCTTATTCCATAGAAAAGCCTTGACTTGAGGTTAGATTTTTTT
TATATTTTGTTTTGTGTTATTTTTTTCTTTAACATCCCTAAAATTTTCCTTACATGTTTTACTAGCCAGA
TTTTTCCTCCTCTCCTGACTACTCCCAGTCATAGCTGTCCCTCTTCTCTTATGAAGATCCCTCGACCTGA
GCGTCGAGCTAGCATATGGATCCATATAACTTCGTATAATGTATGCTATACGAAGTTATTACGATACCGT
CAACTTGTTTATTGCAGCTTATAATGGTTACAAATAAAGCAATAGCATCACAAATTTCACAAATAAAGCA
TTTTTTTCACTGCATTCTAGTTGTGGTTTGTCCAAACTCATCAATGTATCTTAGGTACCCAGCTTTTGTT
CCCTTTAGTGAGGGTTAATTGCGCGCTTGGCGTAATCATGGTCATAGCTGTTTCCTGTGTGAAATTGTTA
TCCGCTCACAATTCCACACAACATACGAGCCGGAAGCATAAAGTGTAAAGCCTGGGGTGCCTAATGAGTG
AGCTAACTCACATTAATTGCGTTGCGCTCACTGCCCGCTTTCCAGTCGGGAAACCTGTCGTGCCAGCTGC
ATTAATGAATCGGCCAACGCGCGGGGAGAGGCGGTTTGCGTATTGGGCGCTCTTCCGCTTCCTCGCTCAC
TGACTCGCTGCGCTCGGTCGTTCGGCTGCGGCGAGCGGTATCAGCTCACTCAAAGGCGGTAATACGGTTA
TCCACAGAATCAGGGGATAACGCAGGAAAGAACATGTGAGCAAAAGGCCAGCAAAAGGCCAGGAACCGTA
AAAAGGCCGCGTTGCTGGCGTTTTTCCATAGGCTCCGCCCCCCTGACGAGCATCACAAAAATCGACGCTC
AAGTCAGAGGTGGCGAAACCCGACAGGACTATAAAGATACCAGGCGTTTCCCCCTGGAAGCTCCCTCGTG
CGCTCTCCTGTTCCGACCCTGCCGCTTACCGGATACCTGTCCGCCTTTCTCCCTTCGGGAAGCGTGGCGC
TTTCTCATAGCTCACGCTGTAGGTATCTCAGTTCGGTGTAGGTCGTTCGCTCCAAGCTGGGCTGTGTGCA
CGAACCCCCCGTTCAGCCCGACCGCTGCGCCTTATCCGGTAACTATCGTCTTGAGTCCAACCCGGTAAGA
CACGACTTATCGCCACTGGCAGCAGCCACTGGTAACAGGATTAGCAGAGCGAGGTATGTAGGCGGTGCTA
CAGAGTTCTTGAAGTGGTGGCCTAACTACGGCTACACTAGAAGAACAGTATTTGGTATCTGCGCTCTGCT
GAAGCCAGTTACCTTCGGAAAAAGAGTTGGTAGCTCTTGATCCGGCAAACAAACCACCGCTGGTAGCGGT
GGTTTTTTTGTTTGCAAGCAGCAGATTACGCGCAGAAAAAAAGGATCTCAAGAAGATCCTTTGATCTTTT
CTACGGGGTCTGACGCTCAGTGGAACGAAAACTCACGTTAAGGGATTTTGGTCATGAGATTATCAAAAAG
GATCTTCACCTAGATCCTTTTAAATTAAAAATGAAGTTTTAAATCAATCTAAAGTATATATGAGTAAACT
TGGTCTGACAGTTACCAATGCTTAATCAGTGAGGCACCTATCTCAGCGATCTGTCTATTTCGTTCATCCA
TAGTTGCCTGACTCCCCGTCGTGTAGATAACTACGATACGGGAGGGCTTACCATCTGGCCCCAGTGCTGC
AATGATACCGCGAGACCCACGCTCACCGGCTCCAGATTTATCAGCAATAAACCAGCCAGCCGGAAGGGCC
GAGCGCAGAAGTGGTCCTGCAACTTTATCCGCCTCCATCCAGTCTATTAATTGTTGCCGGGAAGCTAGAG
TAAGTAGTTCGCCAGTTAATAGTTTGCGCAACGTTGTTGCCATTGCTACAGGCATCGTGGTGTCACGCTC
GTCGTTTGGTATGGCTTCATTCAGCTCCGGTTCCCAACGATCAAGGCGAGTTACATGATCCCCCATGTTG
TGCAAAAAAGCGGTTAGCTCCTTCGGTCCTCCGATCGTTGTCAGAAGTAAGTTGGCCGCAGTGTTATCAC
TCATGGTTATGGCAGCACTGCATAATTCTCTTACTGTCATGCCATCCGTAAGATGCTTTTCTGTGACTGG
TGAGTACTCAACCAAGTCATTCTGAGAATAGTGTATGCGGCGACCGAGTTGCTCTTGCCCGGCGTCAATA
CGGGATAATACCGCGCCACATAGCAGAACTTTAAAAGTGCTCATCATTGGAAAACGTTCTTCGGGGCGAA
AACTCTCAAGGATCTTACCGCTGTTGAGATCCAGTTCGATGTAACCCACTCGTGCACCCAACTGATCTTC
AGCATCTTTTACTTTCACCAGCGTTTCTGGGTGAGCAAAAACAGGAAGGCAAAATGCCGCAAAAAAGGGA
ATAAGGGCGACACGGAAATGTTGAATACTCATACTCTTCCTTTTTCAATATTATTGAAGCATTTATCAGG
GTTATTGTCTCATGAGCGGATACATATTTGAATGTATTTAGAAAAATAAACAAATAGGGGTTCCGCGCAC
ATTTCCCCGAAAAGTGCC
Features (pLannotate 1.2.2; 22 found; start..end, strand, type, name):
     52..100     +  polyA_signal   HSV TK poly(A) signal: herpes simplex virus thymidine kinase polyadenylation signal (Cole and Stacy, 1985)
    191..207     -  polyA_signal   bGH poly(A) signal (fragment): bovine growth hormone polyadenylation signal
    312..345     -  protein_bind   lox2272: Cre-mediated recombination occurs in the 8-bp core sequence (GGATACTT). lox2272 sites are compatible with each other, but incompatible with loxP or loxN sites (Lee and Saito, 1988). Cre recombinase
    350..949     +  CDS            PuroR: puromycin N-acetyltransferase; pac from Streptomyces alboniger; confers resistance to puromycin
    999..1064    +  CDS            dmpM (fragment): DMPM_STRAD - Protein inferred from homology: Swiss-Prot protein existence level 3. From Streptomyces alboniger.
   1091..1202    +  polyA_signal   bGH poly(A) signal: bovine growth hormone polyadenylation signal
   1347..1650    +  enhancer       CMV enhancer: human cytomegalovirus immediate early enhancer
   1652..1929    +  promoter       chicken β-actin promoter: No description available
   1930..2946    +  intron         chimeric intron: chimera between introns from chicken β-actin and rabbit β-globin
   3022..4200    +  CDS            GNAS: GNAS2_HUMAN - Also known as GNAS1, GSP. Experimental evidence at protein level: Swiss-Prot protein existence level 1. Guanine nucleotide-binding proteins (G proteins) function as transducers in numerous signaling pathways controlled by G protein- coupled receptors (GPCRs) (PubMed:17110384). Signaling involves the activation of adenylyl cyclases, resulting in increased levels of the signaling molecule cAMP (PubMed:26206488, PubMed:8702665). GNAS functions downstream of several GPCRs, including beta-adrenergic receptors (PubMed:21488135). Stimulates the Ras signaling pathway via RAPGEF2 (PubMed:
   4220..4297    +  CDS            HBB (fragment): HBB_PONPY - Experimental evidence at transcript level: Swiss-Prot protein existence level 2. Involved in oxygen transport from the lung to the various peripheral tissues. From Pongo pygmaeus (Bornean orangutan).
   4368..4423    +  polyA_signal   β-globin poly(A) signal: rabbit β-globin polyadenylation signal (Gil and Proudfoot, 1987)
   4786..4819    -  protein_bind   loxP: Cre-mediated recombination occurs in the 8-bp core sequence (GCATACAT). Cre recombinase
   4832..4953    +  polyA_signal   SV40 poly(A) signal: SV40 polyadenylation signal
   4972..4990    -  promoter       T3 promoter: promoter for bacteriophage T3 RNA polymerase
   5035..5051    -  protein_bind   lac operator: The lac repressor binds to the lac operator to inhibit transcription in E. coli. This inhibition can be relieved by adding lactose or isopropyl-β-D-thiogalactopyranoside (IPTG). lac repressor encoded by lacI
   5059..5089    -  promoter       lac promoter: promoter for the E. coli lac operon
   5104..5125    -  protein_bind   CAP binding site: CAP binding activates transcription in the presence of cAMP. E. coli catabolite activator protein
   5138..5230    -  CDS            lacI (fragment): lac repressor; lacI; The lac repressor binds to the lac operator to inhibit transcription in E. coli. This inhibition can be relieved by adding lactose or isopropyl-β-D-thiogalactopyranoside (IPTG).
   5413..6001    -  rep_origin     ori: high-copy-number ColE1/pMB1/pBR322/pUC origin of replication
   6172..7032    -  CDS            AmpR: β-lactamase; bla; confers resistance to ampicillin, carbenicillin, and related antibiotics
   7033..7137    -  promoter       AmpR promoter: bla
