[The description below was written by a language model from this plasmid's Addgene catalogue record and pLannotate feature annotations shown in this document.]
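Description:
pEM705 Gsq is a mammalian expression plasmid built on the pEM705 backbone that expresses a chimeric human G protein alpha subunit: Gαs (GNAS) in which the C-terminus has been replaced by that of Gαq. The catalogue lists a total size of about 7.2 kb, while the deposited full sequence used for annotation is 7,158 nt, a small discrepancy the record does not explain. In bacteria the plasmid replicates from a high-copy ColE1/pUC-type origin and is selected with ampicillin through a β-lactamase gene under its own promoter. Residual lac promoter/operator and T3 promoter elements are cloning-vector remnants.

The untagged chimera coding sequence (roughly 1.2 kb, annotated as GNAS) is driven by the CAG promoter, made up of the CMV enhancer, chicken β-actin promoter and chimeric β-actin/β-globin intron, and is terminated by the rabbit β-globin polyadenylation signal. Upstream lies a puromycin N-acetyltransferase gene followed by a bGH poly(A) signal, which provides puromycin selection in mammalian cells. No promoter for this marker is annotated. A lox2272 site sits immediately before PuroR and a loxP site follows the expression cassette. This heterospecific pair brackets the marker and transgene in an arrangement consistent with Cre recombinase-mediated cassette exchange into a matching genomic landing site, although the record does not state this use.

Because the extreme C-terminus of a Gα subunit largely determines which receptors it couples to, this type of chimera is expected to be activated by Gq-coupled GPCRs while signalling through adenylyl cyclase like Gαs. Receptor activation can then be read out as a cAMP increase. The plasmid belongs to a "GsX" series used in a live-cell assay of GPCR coupling specificity, applied to identifying optogenetic tools.
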