Addgene plasmid #109356: pEM705 Gsq
Purpose: GsX chimera with Gαq C-terminus
Depositing lab: Robert Lucas. Publication: A live cell assay of GPCR coupling allows identification of optogenetic tools for controlling Go and Gi signaling. Ballister ER, Rodgers J, Martial F, Lucas RJ. BMC Biol. 2018 Jan 16;16(1):10. doi: 10.1186/s12915-017-0475-2. PubMed 29338718.
Backbone
  Vector backbone: pEM705
  Backbone size w/o insert (bp): 6002
  Total vector size (bp): 7184
  Vector type: Mammalian Expression
  Selectable markers: Puromycin
Growth in bacteria
  Bacterial resistance: Ampicillin, 100 μg/mL
  Growth temperature: 37°C
  Growth strain: DH5alpha
  Copy number: High Copy
Gene/Insert
  Gene/Insert name: Gsq chimera
  Species: H. sapiens (human)
  Insert size (bp): 1182
  Promoter: CAG
  Tag / fusion protein: None
  Cloning method: Gibson Cloning
  Sequencing primers: 5′ cttctggcgtgtgaccggcggctc; 3′ TTGGCAGAGGGAAAAAGATCTCAGTGG
Terms and licenses: Academic/Nonprofit Terms; Industry Terms: Not Available to Industry
How to cite: pEM705 Gsq was a gift from Robert Lucas (Addgene plasmid # 109356 ; http://n2t.net/addgene:109356 ; RRID:Addgene_109356)
