>Addgene plasmid #109356 | pEM705 Gsq | addgene partial sequence | sequence record 210336 | Addgene Partial NGS Result
GGCGGGGCGAGGGGCGGGGCGGGGCGAGGCGGAGAGGTGCGGCGGCAGCCAATCAGAGCGGCGCGCTCCG
AAAGTTTCCTTTTATGGCGAGGCGGCGGCGGCGGCGGCCCTATAAAAAGCGAAGCGCGCGGCGGGCGGGA
GTCGCTGCGCGCTGCCTTCGCCCCGTGCCCCGCTCCGCCGCCGCCTCGCGCCGCCCGCCCCGGCTCTGAC
TGACCGCGTTACTCCCACAGGTGAGCGGGCGGGACGGCCCTTCTCCTCCGGGCTGTAATTAGCGCTTGGT
TTAATGACGGCTTGTTTCTTTTCTGTGGCTGCGTGAAAGCCTTGAGGGGCTCCGGGAGGGCCCTTTGTGC
GGGGGGAGCGGCTCGGGGGGTGCGTGCGTGTGTGTGTGCGTGGGGAGCGCCGCGTGCGGCTCCGCGCTGC
CCGGCGGCTGTGAGCGCTGCGGGCGCGGCGCGGGGCTTTGTGCGCTCCGCAGTGTGCGCGAGGGGAGCGC
GGCCGGGGGCGGTGCCCCGCGGTGCGGGGGGGGCTGCGAGGGGAACAAAGGCTGCGTGCGGGGTGTGTGC
GTGGGGGGGTGAGCAGGGGGTGTGGGCGCGTCGGTCGGGCTGCAACCCCCCCTGCACCCCCCTCCCCGAG
TTGCTGAGCACGGCCCGGCTTCGGGTGCGGGGCTCCGTACGGGGCGTGGCGCGGGGCTCGCCGTGCCGGG
CGGGGGGTGGCGGCAGGTGGGGGTGCCGGGCGGGGCGGGGCCGCCTCGGGCCGGGGAGGGCTCGGGGGAG
GGGCGCGGCGGCCCCCGGAGCGCCGGCGGCTGTCGAGGCGCGGCGAGCCGCAGCCATTGCCTTTTATGGT
AATCGTGCGAGAGGGCGCAGGGACTTCCTTTGTCCCAAATCTGTGCGGAGCCGAAATCTGGGAGGCGCCG
CCGCACCCCCTCTAGCGGGCGCGGGGCGAAGCGGTGCGGCGCCGGCAGGAAGGAAATGGGCGGGGAGGGC
CTTCGTGCGTCGCCGCGCCGCCGTCCCCTTCTCCCTCTCCAGCCTCGGGGCTGTCCGCGGGGGGACGGCT
GCCTTCGGGGGGGACGGGGCAGGGCGGGGTTCGGCTTCTGGCGTGTGACCGGCGGCTCTAGAGCCTCTGC
TAACCATGTTCATGCCTTCTTCTTTTTCCTACAGCTCCTGGGCAACGTGCTGGTTATTGTGCTGTCTCAT
CATTTTGGCAAAGAATTGCTCGACCACCGGCGCGCCACCATGGGCTGCCTCGGGAACAGTAAGACCGAGG
ACCAGCGCAACGAGGAGAAGGCGCAGCGTGAGGCCAACAAAAAGATCGAGAAGCAGCTGCAGAAGGACAA
GCAGGTCTACCGGGCCACGCACCGCCTGCTGCTGCTGGGTGCTGGAGAATCTGGTAAAAGCACCATTGTG
AAGCAGATGAGGATCCTGCATGTTAATGGGTTTAATGGAGAGGGCGGCGAAGAGGACCCGCAGGCTGCAA
GGAGCAACAGCGATGGTGAGAAGGCAACCAAAGTGCAGGACATCAAAAACAACCTGAAAGAGGCGATTGA
AACCATTGTGGCCGCCATGAGCAACCTGGTGCCCCCCGTGGAGCTGGCCAACCCCGAGAACCAGTTCAGA
GTGGACTACATTCTGAGTGTGATGAACGTGCCTGACTTTGACTTCCCTCCCGAATTCTATGAGCATGCCA
AGGCTCTGTGGGAGGATGAAGGAGTGCGTGCCTGCTACGAACGCTCCAACGAGTACCAGCTGATTGACTG
TGCCCAGTACTTCCTGGACAAGATCGACGTGATCAAGCAGGCTGACTATGTGCCGAGCGATCAGGACCTG
CTTCGCTGCCGTGTCCTGACTTCTGGAATCTTTGAGACCAAGTTCCAGGTGGACAAAGTCAACTTCCACA
TGTTTGACGTGGGTGGCCAGCGCGATGAACGCCGCAAGTGGATCCAGTGCTTCAACGATGTGACTGCCAT
CATCTTCGTGGTGGCCAGCAGCAGCTACAACATGGTCATCCGGGAGGACAACCAGACCAACCGCCTGCAG
GAGGCTCTGAACCTCTTCAAGAGCATCTGGAACAACAGATGGCTGCGCACCATCTCTGTGATCCTGTTCC
TCAACAAGCAAGATCTGCTCGCTGAGAAAGTCCTTGCTGGGAAATCGAAGATTGAGGACTACTTTCCAGA
ATTTGCTCGCTACACTACTCCTGAGGATGCTACTCCCGAGCCCGGAGAGGACCCACGCGTGACCCGGGCC
AAGTACTTCATTCGAGATGAGTTTCTGAGGATCAGCACTGCCAGTGGAGATGGGCGTCACTACTGCTACC
CTCATTTCACCTGCGCTGTGGACACTGAGAACATCCGCCGTGTGTTCAACGACTGCCGTGACACCATCCT
CCAGTTGAACCTGAAGGAGTACAATCTGGTCTGACTCGAGGCGGCCGCAATTCACTCCTCAGGTGCAGGC
TGCCTATCAGAAGGTGGTGGCTGGTGTGGCCAATGCCCTGGCTCACAAATACCACTGAGATCTTTTTCCC
TCTGCCAAAAATTATGGGGACATCATGAAGCCCCTTGAGCATCTGACTTCTGGCTAATAAAGGAAATTTA
TTTTCATTGCAATAGTGTGTTGGAATTTTTTGTGTCTCTCACTCGGAAGGACATATGGGAGGGCAAATCA
TTTAAAACATCAGAATGAGTATTTGGTTTAGAGTTTGGCAACATATGCCCATATGCTGGCTGCCATGAAC
AAAGGTTGGCTATAAAGAGGTCATCAGTATATGAAACAGCCCCCTGCTGTCCATTCCTTATTCCATAGAA
AAGCCTTGACTTGAGGTTAGATTTTTTTTATATTTTGTTTTGTGTTATTTTTTTCTTTAACATCCCTAAA
ATTTTCCTTACATGTTTTACTAGCCAGATTTTTCCTCCTCTCCTGACTACTCCCAGTCATAGCTGTCCCT
CTTCTCTTATGGAGATCCCTCGACCTGCACCGTCGAGCTAGCATATGGATCCATATAACTTCGTATAATG
TATGCTATACGAAGTTATTACGATACCGTCAACTTGTTTATTGCAGCTTATAATGGTTACAAATAAAGCA
ATAGCATCACAAATTTCACAAATAAAGCATTTTTTTCACTGCATTCTAGTTGTGGTTTGTCCAAACTCAT
CAATGTATCTTAGGTACCCAGCTTTTGTTCCCTTTAGTGAGGGTTAATTGCGCGCTTGGCGTAATCATGG
TCATAGCTGTTTCCTGTGTGAAATTGTTATCCGCTCACAATTCCACACAACATACGAGCCGGAAGCATAA
AGTGTAAAGCCTGGGGTGCCTAATGAGTGAGCTAACTCACATTAATTGCGTTGCGCTCACTGCCCGCTTT
CCAGTCGGGAAACCTGTCGTGCCAGCTGCATTAATGAATCGGCCAACGCGCGGGGAGAGGCGGTTTGCGT
ATTGGGCGCTCTTCCGCTTCCTCGCTCACTGACTCGCTGCGCTCGGTCGTTCGGCTGCGGCGAGCGGTAT
CAGCTCACTCAAAGGCGGTAATACGGTTATCCACAGAATCAGGGGATAACGCAGGAAAGAACATGTGAGC
AAAAGGCCAGCAAAAGGCCAGGAACCGTAAAAAGGCCGCGTTGCTGGCGTTTTTCCATAGGCTCCGCCCC
CCTGACGAGCATCACAAAAATCGACGCTCAAGTCAGAGGTGGCGAAACCCGACAGGACTATAAAGATACC
AGGCGTTTCCCCCTGGAAGCTCCCTCGTGCGCTCTCCTGTTCCGACCCTGCCGCTTACCGGATACCTGTC
CGCCTTTCTCCCTTCGGGAAGCGTGGCGCTTTCTCATAGCTCACGCTGTAGGTATCTCAGTTCGGTGTAG
GTCGTTCGCTCCAAGCTGGGCTGTGTGCACGAACCCCCCGTTCAGCCCGACCGCTGCGCCTTATCCGGTA
ACTATCGTCTTGAGTCCAACCCGGTAAGACACGACTTATCGCCACTGGCAGCAGCCACTGGTAACAGGAT
TAGCAGAGCGAGGTATGTAGGCGGTGCTACAGAGTTCTTGAAGTGGTGGCCTAACTACGGCTACACTAGA
AGAACAGTATTTGGTATCTGCGCTCTGCTGAAGCCAGTTACCTTCGGAAAAAGAGTTGGTAGCTCTTGAT
CCGGCAAACAAACCACCGCTGGTAGCGGTGGTTTTTTTGTTTGCAAGCAGCAGATTACGCGCAGAAAAAA
AGGATCTCAAGAAGATCCTTTGATCTTTTCTACGGGGTCTGACGCTCAGTGGAACGAAAACTCACGTTAA
GGGATTTTGGTCATGAGATTATCAAAAAGGATCTTCACCTAGATCCTTTTAAATTAAAAATGAAGTTTTA
AATCAATCTAAAGTATATATGAGTAAACTTGGTCTGACAGTTACCAATGCTTAATCAGTGAGGCACCTAT
CTCAGCGATCTGTCTATTTCGTTCATCCATAGTTGCCTGACTCCCCGTCGTGTAGATAACTACGATACGG
GAGGGCTTACCATCTGGCCCCAGTGCTGCAATGATACCGCGAGACCCACGCTCACCGGCTCCAGATTTAT
CAGCAATAAACCAGCCAGCCGGAAGGGCCGAGCGCAGAAGTGGTCCTGCAACTTTATCCGCCTCCATCCA
GTCTATTAATTGTTGCCGGGAAGCTAGAGTAAGTAGTTCGCCAGTTAATAGTTTGCGCAACGTTGTTGCC
ATTGCTACAGGCATCGTGGTGTCACGCTCGTCGTTTGGTATGGCTTCATTCAGCTCCGGTTCCCAACGAT
CAAGGCGAGTTACATGATCCCCCATGTTGTGCAAAAAAGCGGTTAGCTCCTTCGGTCCTCCGATCGTTGT
CAGAAGTAAGTTGGCCGCAGTGTTATCACTCATGGTTATGGCAGCACTGCATAATTCTCTTACTGTCATG
CCATCCGTAAGATGCTTTTCTGTGACTGGTGAGTACTCAACCAAGTCATTCTGAGAATAGTGTATGCGGC
GACCGAGTTGCTCTTGCCCGGCGTCAATACGGGATAATACCGCGCCACATAGCAGAACTTTAAAAGTGCT
CATCATTGGAAAACGTTCTTCGGGGCGAAAACTCTCAAGGATCTTACCGCTGTTGAGATCCAGTTCGATG
TAACCCACTCGTGCACCCAACTGATCTTCAGCATCTTTTACTTTCACCAGCGTTTCTGGGTGAGCAAAAA
CAGGAAGGCAAAATGCCGCAAAAAAGGGAATAAGGGCGACACGGAAATGTTGAATACTCATACTCTTCCT
TTTTCAATATTATTGAAGCATTTATCAGGGTTATTGTCTCATGAGCGGATACATATTTGAATGTATTTAG
AAAAATAAACAAATAGGGGTTCCGCGCACATTTCCCCGAAAAGTGCCAAGCTTAATAAACACGGAAGGAG
ACAATACCGGAAGGAACCCGCGCTATGACGGCAATAAAAAGACAGAATAAAACGCACGGGTGTTGGGTCG
TTTGTTCATAAACGCGGGGTTCGGTCCCAGGGCTGGCACTCTGTCGATACCCCACCGAGACCCCATTGGG
GCCAATACGCCCGCGTTTCTTCCTTTTCCCCACCCCACCCCCCAAGTTCGGGTGAAGGCCCAGGGCTCGC
AGCCAACGTCGGGGCGGCAGGCCCTGCCATAGCCACTGGCCCCGTGGGTTAGGGACGGGGTCCCCCATTC
GAGAATAAATAACTTCGTATAAAGTATCCTATACGAAGTTATCACCATGACCGAGTACAAGCCCACGGTG
CGCCTCGCCACCCGCGACGACGTCCCCCGGGCCGTACGCACCCTCGCCGCCGCGTTCGCCGACTACCCCG
CCACGCGCCACACCGTCGACCCGGACCGCCACATCGAGCGGGTCACCGAGCTGCAAGAACTCTTCCTCAC
GCGCGTCGGGCTCGACATCGGCAAGGTGTGGGTCGCGGACGACGGCGCCGCGGTGGCGGTCTGGACCACG
CCGGAGAGCGTCGAAGCGGGGGCGGTGTTCGCCGAGATCGGCCCGCGCATGGCCGAGTTGAGCGGTTCCC
GGCTGGCCGCGCAGCAACAGATGGAAGGCCTCCTGGCGCCGCACCGGCCCAAGGAGCCCGCGTGGTTCCT
GGCCACCGTCGGCGTCTCGCCCGACCACCAGGGCAAGGGTCTGGGCAGCGCCGTCGTGCTCCCCGGAGTG
GAGGCGGCCGAGCGCGCCGGGGTGCCCGCCTTCCTGGAGACCTCCGCGCCCCGCAACCTCCCCTTCTACG
AGCGGCTCGGCTTCACCGTCACCGCCGACGTCGAGGTGCCCGAAGGACCGCGCACCTGGTGCATGACCCG
CAAGCCCGGTGCCTGACGCCCGCCCCACGACCCGCAGCGCCCGACCGAAAGGAGCGCACGACCCCATGGC
TCCGACCGAAGCCACCCGGGGCGGCCCCGCCGACCCCGCACCCGCCCCCGAGGCCCACCGACTCTAGAGC
TCGCTGATCAGCCTCGACTGTGCCTTCTAGTTGCCAGCCATCTGTTGTTTGCCCCTCCCCCGTGCCTTCC
TTGACCCTGGAAGGTGCCACTCCCACTGTCCTTTCCTAATAAAATGAGGAAATTGCATCGCATTGTCTGA
GTAGGTGTCATTCTATTCTGGGGGGTGGGGTGGGGCAGGACAGCAAGGGGGAGGATTGGGAAGACAATAG
CACTAGTTATTAATAGTAATCAATTACGGGGTCATTAGTTCATAGCCCATATATGGAGTTCCGCGTTACA
TAACTTACGGTAAATGGCCCGCCTGGCTGACCGCCCAACGACCCCCGCCCATTGACGTCAATAATGACGT
ATGTTCCCATAGTAACGCCAATAGGGACTTTCCATTGACGTCAATGGGTGGAGTATTTACGGTAAACTGC
CCACTTGGCAGTACATCAAGTGTATCATATGCCAAGTACGCCCCCTATTGACGTCAATGACGGTAAATGG
CCCGCCTGGCATTATGCCCAGTACATGACCTTATGGGACTTTCCTACTTGGCAGTACATCTACGTATTAG
TCATCGCTATTACCATGGTCGAGGTGAGCCCCACGTTCTGCTTCACTCTCCCCATCTCCCCCCCCTCCCC
ACCCCCAATTTTGTATTTATTTATTTTTTAATTATTTTGTGCAGCGATGGGGGCGGGGGGGGGGG
